>Addgene plasmid #142900 | TFORF1962 | addgene full sequence | sequence record 396074 | Addgene NGS Result
TTAATGTAGTCTTATGCAATACTCTTGTAGTCTTGCAACATGGTAACGATGAGTTAGCAACATGCCTTAC
AAGGAGAGAAAAAGCACCGTGCATGCCGATTGGTGGAAGTAAGGTGGTACGATCGTGCCTTATTAGGAAG
GCAACAGACGGGTCTGACATGGATTGGACGAACCACTGAATTGCCGCATTGCAGAGATATTGTATTTAAG
TGCCTAGCTCGATACATAAACGGGTCTCTCTGGTTAGACCAGATCTGAGCCTGGGAGCTCTCTGGCTAAC
TAGGGAACCCACTGCTTAAGCCTCAATAAAGCTTGCCTTGAGTGCTTCAAGTAGTGTGTGCCCGTCTGTT
GTGTGACTCTGGTAACTAGAGATCCCTCAGACCCTTTTAGTCAGTGTGGAAAATCTCTAGCAGTGGCGCC
CGAACAGGGACTTGAAAGCGAAAGGGAAACCAGAGGAGCTCTCTCGACGCAGGACTCGGCTTGCTGAAGC
GCGCACGGCAAGAGGCGAGGGGCGGCGACTGGTGAGTACGCCAAAAATTTTGACTAGCGGAGGCTAGAAG
GAGAGAGATGGGTGCGAGAGCGTCAGTATTAAGCGGGGGAGAATTAGATCGCGATGGGAAAAAATTCGGT
TAAGGCCAGGGGGAAAGAAAAAATATAAATTAAAACATATAGTATGGGCAAGCAGGGAGCTAGAACGATT
CGCAGTTAATCCTGGCCTGTTAGAAACATCAGAAGGCTGTAGACAAATACTGGGACAGCTACAACCATCC
CTTCAGACAGGATCAGAAGAACTTAGATCATTATATAATACAGTAGCAACCCTCTATTGTGTGCATCAAA
GGATAGAGATAAAAGACACCAAGGAAGCTTTAGACAAGATAGAGGAAGAGCAAAACAAAAGTAAGACCAC
CGCACAGCAAGCGGCCGCTGATCTTCAGACCTGGAGGAGGAGATATGAGGGACAATTGGAGAAGTGAATT
ATATAAATATAAAGTAGTAAAAATTGAACCATTAGGAGTAGCACCCACCAAGGCAAAGAGAAGAGTGGTG
CAGAGAGAAAAAAGAGCAGTGGGAATAGGAGCTTTGTTCCTTGGGTTCTTGGGAGCAGCAGGAAGCACTA
TGGGCGCAGCGTCAATGACGCTGACGGTACAGGCCAGACAATTATTGTCTGGTATAGTGCAGCAGCAGAA
CAATTTGCTGAGGGCTATTGAGGCGCAACAGCATCTGTTGCAACTCACAGTCTGGGGCATCAAGCAGCTC
CAGGCAAGAATCCTGGCTGTGGAAAGATACCTAAAGGATCAACAGCTCCTGGGGATTTGGGGTTGCTCTG
GAAAACTCATTTGCACCACTGCTGTGCCTTGGAATGCTAGTTGGAGTAATAAATCTCTGGAACAGATTTG
GAATCACACGACCTGGATGGAGTGGGACAGAGAAATTAACAATTACACAAGCTTAATACACTCCTTAATT
GAAGAATCGCAAAACCAGCAAGAAAAGAATGAACAAGAATTATTGGAATTAGATAAATGGGCAAGTTTGT
GGAATTGGTTTAACATAACAAATTGGCTGTGGTATATAAAATTATTCATAATGATAGTAGGAGGCTTGGT
AGGTTTAAGAATAGTTTTTGCTGTACTTTCTATAGTGAATAGAGTTAGGCAGGGATATTCACCATTATCG
TTTCAGACCCACCTCCCAACCCCGAGGGGACCCATGCATTGCATCTCAATTAGTCAGCAACCAGGTGTGG
AAAGTCCCCAGGCTCCCCAGCAGGCAGAAGTATGCAAAGCATGCGTCTCAATTAGTCAGCAACCATAGTC
CCGCCCCTAACTCCGCCCATCCCGCCCCTAACTCCGCCCAGTTCCGCCCATTCTCCGCCCCATGGCTGAC
TAATTTTTTTTATTTATGCAGAGGCCGAGGCCGCCTCGGCCTCTGAGCTATTCCAGAAGTAGTGAGGAGG
CTTTTTTGGAGGCCTAGGCTTTTGCAAAAAGCTTTCTAGAGGTACCACCGGAGCTTACCATGACCGAGTA
CAAGCCCACGGTGCGCCTCGCCACCCGCGACGACGTCCCCAGGGCCGTACGCACCCTCGCCGCCGCGTTC
GCCGACTACCCCGCCACGCGCCACACCGTCGATCCGGACCGCCACATCGAGCGGGTCACCGAGCTGCAAG
AACTCTTCCTCACGCGCGTCGGGCTCGACATCGGCAAGGTGTGGGTCGCGGACGACGGCGCCGCCGTGGC
GGTCTGGACCACGCCGGAGAGCGTCGAAGCGGGGGCGGTGTTCGCCGAGATCGGCCCGCGCATGGCCGAG
TTGAGCGGTTCCCGGCTGGCCGCGCAGCAACAGATGGAAGGCCTCCTGGCGCCGCACCGGCCCAAGGAGC
CCGCGTGGTTCCTGGCCACCGTCGGCGTCTCGCCCGACCACCAGGGCAAGGGTCTGGGCAGCGCCGTCGT
GCTCCCCGGAGTGGAGGCGGCCGAGCGCGCCGGGGTGCCCGCCTTCCTGGAGACCTCCGCGCCCCGCAAC
CTCCCCTTCTACGAGCGGCTCGGCTTCACCGTCACCGCCGACGTCGAGGTGCCCGAAGGACCGCGCACCT
GGTGCATGACCCGCAAGCCCGGTGCCAGTTAACGAATTCTAGATCTTGAGACAAATGGCAGTATTCATCC
ACAATTTTAAAAGAAAAGGGGGGATTGGGGGGTACAGTGCAGGGGAAAGAATAGTAGACATAATAGCAAC
AGACATACAAACTAAAGAATTACAAAAACAAATTACAAAAATTCAAAATTTTCGGGTTTATTACAGGGAC
AGCAGAGATCCACTTTGGCGCCGGCTCGAGGCCTGCAGGTGCAAAGATGGATAAAGTTTTAAACAGAGAG
GAATCTTTGCAGCTAATGGACCTTCTAGGTCTTGAAAGGAGTGGGAATTGGCTCCGGTGCCCGTCAGTGG
GCAGAGCGCACATCGCCCACAGTCCCCGAGAAGTTGGGGGGAGGGGTCGGCAATTGAACCGGTGCCTAGA
GAAGGTGGCGCGGGGTAAACTGGGAAAGTGATGTCGTGTACTGGCTCCGCCTTTTTCCCGAGGGTGGGGG
AGAACCGTATATAAGTGCAGTAGTCGCCGTGAACGTTCTTTTTCGCAACGGGTTTGCCGCCAGAACACAG
GTAAGTGCCGTGTGTGGTTCCCGCGGGCCTGGCCTCTTTACGGGTTATGGCCCTTGCGTGCCTTGAATTA
CTTCCACCTGGCTGCAGTACGTGATTCTTGATCCCGAGCTTCGGGTTGGAAGTGGGTGGGAGAGTTCGAG
GCCTTGCGCTTAAGGAGCCCCTTCGCCTCGTGCTTGAGTTGAGGCCTGGCCTGGGCGCTGGGGCCGCCGC
GTGCGAATCTGGTGGCACCTTCGCGCCTGTCTCGCTGCTTTCGATAAGTCTCTAGCCATTTAAAATTTTT
GATGACCTGCTGCGACGCTTTTTTTCTGGCAAGATAGTCTTGTAAATGCGGGCCAAGATCTGCACACTGG
TATTTCGGTTTTTGGGGCCGCGGGCGGCGACGGGGCCCGTGCGTCCCAGCGCACATGTTCGGCGAGGCGG
GGCCTGCGAGCGCGGCCACCGAGAATCGGACGGGGGTAGTCTCAAGCTGGCCGGCCTGCTCTGGTGCCTG
GCCTCGCGCCGCCGTGTATCGCCCCGCCCTGGGCGGCAAGGCTGGCCCGGTCGGCACCAGTTGCGTGAGC
GGAAAGATGGCCGCTTCCCGGCCCTGCTGCAGGGAGCTCAAAATGGAGGACGCGGCGCTCGGGAGAGCGG
GCGGGTGAGTCACCCACACAAAGGAAAAGGGCCTTTCCGTCCTCAGCCGTCGCTTCATGTGACTCCACGG
AGTACCGGGCGCCGTCCAGGCACCTCGATTAGTTCTCGAGCTTTTGGAGTACGTCGTCTTTAGGTTGGGG
GGAGGGGTTTTATGCGATGGAGTTTCCCCACACTGAGTGGGTGGAGACTGAAGTTAGGCCAGCTTGGCAC
TTGATGTAATTCTCCTTGGAATTTGCCCTTTTTGAGTTTGGATCTTGGTTCATTCTCAAGCCTCAGACAG
TGGTTCAAAGTTTTTTTCTTCCATTTCAGGTGTCGTGAGGCTAGCACCGCCACCATGGCGGCCAATGTGG
GATCGATGTTTCAATATTGGAAGCGCTTTGATTTACAGCAGCTGCAGGATTTGCGCAAGCAGGTAGCGCC
GCTGCTGAAGAGTTTCCAAGGAGAGATTGATGCACTGAGTAAAAGAAGCAAGGAAGCTGAAGCAGCTTTC
TTGAATGTCTACAAAAGATTGATTGACGTCCCAGATCCCGTACCAGCTTTGGATCTCGGACAGCAACTCC
AGCTCAAAGTGCAGCGCCTGCACGATATTGAAACAGAGAACCAGAAACTTAGGGAAACTCTGGAAGAATA
CAACAAGGAATTTGCTGAAGTGAAAAATCAAGAGGTTACGATAAAAGCACTTAAAGAGAAAATCCGAGAA
TATGAACAGACACTGAAGAACCAAGCCGAAACCATAGCTCTTGAGAAGGAACAGAAGTTACAGAATGACT
TTGCAGAAAAGGAGAGAAAGCTGCAGGAGACACAGATGTCCACCACCTCAAAGCTGGAGGAAGCTGAGCA
TAAGGTTCAGAGCCTACAAACAGCCCTGGAAAAAACTCGAACAGAATTATTTGACCTGAAAACCAAATAC
GATGAAGAAACTACTGCAAAGGCCGACGAGATTGAAATGATCATGACGGACCTTGAAAGGGCAAACCAGA
GGGCAGAGGTGGCTCAGAGAGAGGCGGAGACCTTAAGGGAACAGCTCTCATCGGCCAATCACTCCCTCCA
GCTGGCCTCACAGATCCAGAAGGCACCAGACGTGGCCATAGAGGTGCTGACCCGCTCCAGCCTAGAAGTT
GAGTTGGCCGCCAAGGAGCGGGAGATCGCACAGCTGGTGGAGGACGTGCAGAGACTCCAGGCCAGCCTCA
CCAAGCTGCGGGAGAATTCGGCCAGCCAGATCTCACAGCTTGAGCAGCAGCTGAGCGCCAAAAACAGCAC
ACTCAAACAACTGGAAGAAAAACTCAAAGGCCAGGCTGACTATGAAGAGGTGAAGAAAGAGCTGAACATT
CTGAAGTCCATGGAGTTTGCACCGTCCGAGGGCGCTGGGACACAGGATGCGGCCAAGCCCCTGGAGGTGC
TGTTGCTGGAGAAGAACCGCTCGCTGCAGTCCGAGAACGCCGCGCTGCGCATCTCCAACAGCGACCTGAG
CGGACGCTGTGCGGAGCTGCAAGTCCGTATCACTGAGGCTGTGGCCACAGCCACTGAGCAGAGAGAGCTG
ATCGCCCGCCTGGAGCAGGACCTGAGCATCATTCAGTCCATCCAGCGGCCCGATGCCGAGGGTGCCGCTG
AGCACCGCCTGGAGAAGATCCCAGAGCCCATCAAAGAGGCCACTGCCCTATTCTACGGACCTGCAGCACC
AGCCAGCGGTGCCCTCCCAGAGGGCCAGGTGGATTCACTGCTTTCCATCATCTCCAGCCAGAGGGAGCGC
TTCCGTGCCCGGAACCAGGAGCTTGAGGCCGAGAACCGCCTGGCCCAGCACACCCTCCAGGCCCTGCAGA
GTGAGCTGGACAGCCTGCGCGCCGACAACATCAAGCTCTTTGAGAAGATCAAGTTCCTGCAGAGCTACCC
TGGCCGGGGCAGCGGCAGTGATGACACGGAGCTGCGGTACTCGTCCCAGTACGAGGAGCGCCTGGACCCC
TTCTCCTCCTTCAGCAAGCGGGAGCGGCAGAGGAAGTACCTGAGCTTGAGTCCCTGGGACAAGGCCACCC
TCAGCATGGGGCGTCTGGTTCTCTCCAACAAGATGGCGCGCACCATCGGCTTCTTCTACACACTGTTCCT
GCACTGCCTGGTCTTCCTGGTGCTCTACAAGCTGGCATGGAGCGAGAGCATGGAGAGGGACTGTGCCACC
TTCTGCGCCAAGAAGTTCGCTGACCACCTGCACAAGTTCCACGAGAATGACAACGGGGCTGCGGCTGGTG
ACTTGTGGCAGTAGTAATGAACTAGTCCGTAACTTGAAAGTATTTCGATTTCTTGGCTTTATATATCTTG
TGGAAAGGACGAAGCACTTGAAACACCGGAGCAGGTACGCGTTAAGTCGACAATCAACCTCTGGATTACA
AAATTTGTGAAAGATTGACTGGTATTCTTAACTATGTTGCTCCTTTTACGCTATGTGGATACGCTGCTTT
AATGCCTTTGTATCATGCTATTGCTTCCCGTATGGCTTTCATTTTCTCCTCCTTGTATAAATCCTGGTTG
CTGTCTCTTTATGAGGAGTTGTGGCCCGTTGTCAGGCAACGTGGCGTGGTGTGCACTGTGTTTGCTGACG
CAACCCCCACTGGTTGGGGCATTGCCACCACCTGTCAGCTCCTTTCCGGGACTTTCGCTTTCCCCCTCCC
TATTGCCACGGCGGAACTCATCGCCGCCTGCCTTGCCCGCTGCTGGACAGGGGCTCGGCTGTTGGGCACT
GACAATTCCGTGGTGTTGTCGGGGAAATCATCGTCCTTTCCTTGGCTGCTCGCCTGTGTTGCCACCTGGA
TTCTGCGCGGGACGTCCTTCTGCTACGTCCCTTCGGCCCTCAATCCAGCGGACCTTCCTTCCCGCGGCCT
GCTGCCGGCTCTGCGGCCTCTTCCGCGTCTTCGCCTTCGCCCTCAGACGAGTCGGATCTCCCTTTGGGCC
GCCTCCCCGCGTCGACTTTAAGACCAATGACTTACAAGGCAGCTGTAGATCTTAGCCACTTTTTAAAAGA
AAAGGGGGGACTGGAAGGGCTAATTCACTCCCAACGAAGACAAGATCTGCTTTTTGCTTGTACTGGGTCT
CTCTGGTTAGACCAGATCTGAGCCTGGGAGCTCTCTGGCTAACTAGGGAACCCACTGCTTAAGCCTCAAT
AAAGCTTGCCTTGAGTGCTTCAAGTAGTGTGTGCCCGTCTGTTGTGTGACTCTGGTAACTAGAGATCCCT
CAGACCCTTTTAGTCAGTGTGGAAAATCTCTAGCAGTACGTATAGTAGTTCATGTCATCTTATTATTCAG
TATTTATAACTTGCAAAGAAATGAATATCAGAGAGTGAGAGGAACTTGTTTATTGCAGCTTATAATGGTT
ACAAATAAAGCAATAGCATCACAAATTTCACAAATAAAGCATTTTTTTCACTGCATTCTAGTTGTGGTTT
GTCCAAACTCATCAATGTATCTTATCATGTCTGGCTCTAGCTATCCCGCCCCTAACTCCGCCCATCCCGC
CCCTAACTCCGCCCAGTTCCGCCCATTCTCCGCCCCATGGCTGACTAATTTTTTTTATTTATGCAGAGGC
CGAGGCCGCCTCGGCCTCTGAGCTATTCCAGAAGTAGTGAGGAGGCTTTTTTGGAGGCCTAGGGACGTAC
CCAATTCGCCCTATAGTGAGTCGTATTACGCGCGCTCACTGGCCGTCGTTTTACAACGTCGTGACTGGGA
AAACCCTGGCGTTACCCAACTTAATCGCCTTGCAGCACATCCCCCTTTCGCCAGCTGGCGTAATAGCGAA
GAGGCCCGCACCGATCGCCCTTCCCAACAGTTGCGCAGCCTGAATGGCGAATGGG
[124 nt withheld, positions 7616-7739]
C
[91 nt withheld, positions 7741-7831]
A
[49 nt withheld, positions 7833-7881]
CCTTTGACGTTGGAGTCCACGTTCTTT
[37 nt withheld, positions 7909-7945]
ACCCTATCTCGGTCTATTCTTTTGATTTATAAGGGATTTTGCCGATTTCGGCCTATTGGTTAAAAAATGA
GCTGATTTAACAAAAATTTAACGCGAATTTTAACAAAATATTAACGCTTACAATTTAGGTGGCACTTTTC
GGGGAAATGTGCGCGGAACCCCTATTTGTTTATTTTTCTAAATACATTCAAATATGTATCCGCTCATGAG
ACAATAACCCTGATAAATGCTTCAATAATATTGAAAAAGGAAGAGTATGAGTATTCAACATTTCCGTGTC
GCCCTTATTCCCTTTTTTGCGGCATTTTGCCTTCCTGTTTTTGCTCACCCAGAAACGCTGGTGAAAGTAA
AAGATGCTGAAGATCAGTTGGGTGCACGAGTGGGTTACATCGAACTGGATCTCAACAGCGGTAAGATCCT
TGAGAGTTTTCGCCCCGAAGAACGTTTTCCAATGATGAGCACTTTTAAAGTTCTGCTATGTGGCGCGGTA
TTATCCCGTATTGACGCCGGGCAAGAGCAACTCGGTCGCCGCATACACTATTCTCAGAATGACTTGGTTG
AGTACTCACCAGTCACAGAAAAGCATCTTACGGATGGCATGACAGTAAGAGAATTATGCAGTGCTGCCAT
AACCATGAGTGATAACACTGCGGCCAACTTACTTCTGACAACGATCGGAGGACCGAAGGAGCTAACCGCT
TTTTTGCACAACATGGGGGATCATGTAACTCGCCTTGATCGTTGGGAACCGGAGCTGAATGAAGCCATAC
CAAACGACGAGCGTGACACCACGATGCCTGTAGCAATGGCAACAACGTTGCGCAAACTATTAACTGGCGA
ACTACTTACTCTAGCTTCCCGGCAACAATTAATAGACTGGATGGAGGCGGATAAAGTTGCAGGACCACTT
CTGCGCTCGGCCCTTCCGGCTGGCTGGTTTATTGCTGATAAATCTGGAGCCGGTGAGCGTGGGTCTCGCG
GTATCATTGCAGCACTGGGGCCAGATGGTAAGCCCTCCCGTATCGTAGTTATCTACACGACGGGGAGTCA
GGCAACTATGGATGAACGAAATAGACAGATCGCTGAGATAGGTGCCTCACTGATTAAGCATTGGTAACTG
TCAGACCAAGTTTACTCATATATACTTTAGATTGATTTAAAACTTCATTTTTAATTTAAAAGGATCTAGG
TGAAGATCCTTTTTGATAATCTCATGACCAAAATCCCTTAACGTGAGTTTTCGTTCCACTGAGCGTCAGA
CCCCGTAGAAAAGATCAAAGGATCTTCTTGAGATCCTTTTTTTCTGCGCGTAATCTGCTGCTTGCAAACA
AAAAAACCACCGCTACCAGCGGTGGTTTGTTTGCCGGATCAAGAGCTACCAACTCTTTTTCCGAAGGTAA
CTGGCTTCAGCAGAGCGCAGATACCAAATACTGTTCTTCTAGTGTAGCCGTAGTTAGGCCACCACTTCAA
GAACTCTGTAGCACCGCCTACATACCTCGCTCTGCTAATCCTGTTACCAGTGGCTGCTGCCAGTGGCGAT
AAGTCGTGTCTTACCGGGTTGGACTCAAGACGATAGTTACCGGATAAGGCGCAGCGGTCGGGCTGAACGG
GGGGTTCGTGCACACAGCCCAGCTTGGAGCGAACGACCTACACCGAACTGAGATACCTACAGCGTGAGCT
ATGAGAAAGCGCCACGCTTCCCGAAGGGAGAAAGGCGGACAGGTATCCGGTAAGCGGCAGGGTCGGAACA
GGAGAGCGCACGAGGGAGCTTCCAGGGGGAAACGCCTGGTATCTTTATAGTCCTGTCGGGTTTCGCCACC
TCTGACTTGAGCGTCGATTTTTGTGATGCTCGTCAGGGGGGCGGAGCCTATGGAAAAACGCCAGCAACGC
GGCCTTTTTACGGTTCCTGGCCTTTTGCTGGCCTTTTGCTCACATGTTCTTTCCTGCGTTATCCCCTGAT
TCTGTGGATAACCGTATTACCGCCTTTGAGTGAGCTGATACCGCTCGCCGCAGCCGAACGACCGAGCGCA
GCGAGTCAGTGAGCGAGGAAGCGGAAGAGCGCCCAATACGCAAACCGCCTCTCCCCGCGCGTTGGCCGAT
TCATTAATGCAGCTGGCACGACAGGTTTCCCGACTGGAAAGCGGGCAGTGAGCGCAACGCAATTAATGTG
AGTTAGCTCACTCATTAGGCACCCCAGGCTTTACACTTTATGCTTCCGGCTCGTATGTTGTGTGGAATTG
TGAGCGGATAACAATTTCACACAGGAAACAGCTATGACCATGATTACGCCAAGCGCGCAATTAACCCTCA
CTAAAGGGAACAAAAGCTGGAGCTGCAAGC
Features (pLannotate 1.2.2; 31 found; start..end, strand, type, name):
      5..231     +  promoter       RSV promoter: Rous sarcoma virus enhancer/promoter
    232..412     +  LTR            5' LTR (truncated): truncated 5' long terminal repeat (LTR) from HIV-1
    459..584     +  misc_feature   HIV-1 Ψ: packaging signal of human immunodeficiency virus type 1
    568..931     +  CDS            HIV-1 gag (fragment): gag protein from human immunodeficiency virus 1; gag
   1077..1310    +  misc_feature   RRE: The Rev response element (RRE) of HIV-1 allows for Rev-dependent mRNA export from the nucleus to the cytoplasm.
   1687..1713    +  CDS            Rev (fragment): human immunodeficiency virus 1 (HIV-1) Rev protein; rev; enhances nuclear export of unspliced and incompletely spliced viral mRNAs
   1720..1743    +  promoter       SV40 promoter (fragment): SV40 early promoter
   1744..1815    +  promoter       SV40 promoter (fragment): SV40 enhancer and early promoter
   1839..1974    +  rep_origin     SV40 ori: SV40 origin of replication
   2020..2616    +  CDS            PuroR (fragment): puromycin N-acetyltransferase; pac from Streptomyces; confers resistance to puromycin
   2665..2782    +  misc_feature   cPPT/CTS: central polypurine tract and central termination sequence of HIV-1
   2847..2913    +  CDS            small t antigen (fragment): SV40 (simian virus 40) small t antigen
   2920..4098    +  promoter       EF-1α promoter: strong constitutive promoter for human elongation factor EF-1α
   4115..6031    +  CDS            CUX1 (fragment): CASP_HUMAN - Also known as CUTL1. Experimental evidence at protein level: Swiss-Prot protein existence level 1. May be involved in intra-Golgi retrograde transport. From Homo sapiens (Human).
   6047..6100    +  promoter       U6 promoter (fragment): RNA polymerase III promoter for human U6 snRNA
   6142..6730    +  misc_feature   WPRE: woodchuck hepatitis virus posttranscriptional regulatory element
   6781..6800    +  misc_feature   cPPT/CTS (fragment): central polypurine tract and central termination sequence of HIV-1
   6802..7035    +  LTR            3' LTR (ΔU3): self-inactivating 3' long terminal repeat (LTR) from HIV-1
   7113..7234    +  polyA_signal   SV40 poly(A) signal: SV40 polyadenylation signal
   7274..7409    +  rep_origin     SV40 ori: SV40 origin of replication
   7430..7448    -  promoter       T7 promoter: promoter for bacteriophage T7 RNA polymerase
   7456..7611    +  CDS            lacZα (fragment): LacZα fragment of β-galactosidase; lacZ fragment
   7616..8044    +  rep_origin     f1 ori (sequence partly withheld): f1 bacteriophage origin of replication; arrow indicates direction of (+) strand synthesis
   8097..8201    +  promoter       AmpR promoter: bla
   8202..9062    +  CDS            AmpR: β-lactamase; bla; confers resistance to ampicillin, carbenicillin, and related antibiotics
   9233..9821    +  rep_origin     ori: high-copy-number ColE1/pMB1/pBR322/pUC origin of replication
  10004..10096   +  CDS            lacI (fragment): lac repressor; lacI; The lac repressor binds to the lac operator to inhibit transcription in E. coli. This inhibition can be relieved by adding lactose or isopropyl-β-D-thiogalactopyranoside (IPTG).
  10109..10130   +  protein_bind   CAP binding site: CAP binding activates transcription in the presence of cAMP. E. coli catabolite activator protein
  10145..10175   +  promoter       lac promoter: promoter for the E. coli lac operon
  10183..10199   +  protein_bind   lac operator: The lac repressor binds to the lac operator to inhibit transcription in E. coli. This inhibition can be relieved by adding lactose or isopropyl-β-D-thiogalactopyranoside (IPTG). lac repressor encoded by lacI
  10244..10262   +  promoter       T3 promoter: promoter for bacteriophage T3 RNA polymerase
