[The description below was written by a language model from this plasmid's Addgene catalogue record and pLannotate feature annotations shown in this document.]
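Description:
TFORF1962 is a third-generation-style, self-inactivating lentiviral expression plasmid built on the pLX_TRC317 backbone. It belongs to a barcoded library of transcription factor open reading frames intended for overexpression in mammalian cells. In bacteria it is maintained through a high-copy ColE1/pUC origin with ampicillin resistance (bla), and it also carries an f1 origin. The depositor notes a risk of recombination, which is common for plasmids with LTR repeats. The viral portion begins with an RSV promoter fused to a truncated HIV-1 5' LTR, followed by the Ψ packaging signal with a gag fragment, the RRE for Rev-dependent export of the genomic RNA, a cPPT/CTS, WPRE and a ΔU3 3' LTR. An SV40 polyadenylation signal lies downstream of the 3' LTR.

Two expression units sit between the LTRs. An SV40 early promoter/origin region precedes the puromycin N-acetyltransferase gene, allowing selection of transduced cells. The EF-1α promoter then drives the human CUX1 insert of about 2 kb, which the depositor assigns to a specific RefSeq/Ensembl transcript and reports as synthesized. The annotation matches this ORF to the CASP protein product of the CUX1 locus, suggesting that the cloned isoform is the CASP-type splice form rather than the long homeodomain form, although the record does not say this outright. The catalogue entry describes a unique 24-bp barcode for each ORF, which allows transcription factors to be identified in pooled screens. The barcode is not annotated in the feature table, so its position is not stated, and the short U6 promoter fragment between the ORF and WPRE has no recorded function. The construct is used to package lentivirus for individual or pooled CUX1 overexpression, for example in directed differentiation screens.
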