Addgene plasmid #142900: TFORF1962
Purpose: Lentiviral vector for overexpressing transcription factor ORFs with unique 24-bp barcodes. Barcodes facilitate identification of transcription factors in pooled screens.
Depositing lab: Feng Zhang. Depositing organization: Broad Institute. Publication: A transcription factor atlas of directed differentiation. Joung J, Ma S, Tay T, Geiger-Schuller KR, Kirchgatterer PC, Verdine VK, Guo B, Arias-Garcia MA, Allen WE, Singh A, Kuksenko O, Abudayyeh OO, Gootenberg JS, Fu Z, Macrae RK, Buenrostro JD, Regev A, Zhang F. Cell. 2023 Jan 5;186(1):209-229.e26. doi: 10.1016/j.cell.2022.11.026. PubMed 36608654.
Backbone
  Vector backbone: pLX_TRC317
  Backbone manufacturer: Broad Institute Genetic Perturbation Platform
  Backbone size w/o insert (bp): 8264
  Vector type: Mammalian Expression, Lentiviral
  Selectable markers: Puromycin
Growth in bacteria
  Bacterial resistance: Ampicillin, 100 μg/mL
  Growth temperature: 37°C
  Growth strain: NEB Stable
  Copy number: High Copy
Gene/Insert
  Gene/Insert name: CUX1
  Species: H. sapiens (human)
  Insert size (bp): 2021
  Entrez Gene: CUX1 (a.k.a. CASP, CDP, CDP/Cut, CDP1, COY1, CUTL1, CUX, Clox, Cux/CDP, GDDI, GOLIM6, Nbla10317, p100, p110, p200, p75)
  Promoter: EF1a
  Cloning method: Unknown
  Sequencing primers: 5′ GGGTGGAGACTGAAGTTAGGCCAG; 3′ CACATAGCGTAAAAGGAGCAACATAG
Terms and licenses: Academic/Nonprofit Terms; Industry Terms: Not Available to Industry
Depositor comments: NM_001202546,ENST00000393824 . The transcription factor ORF portion of this plasmid was synthesized by Genewiz. Please test multiple small colonies in case of plasmid recombination. To make this collection available in a timely manner, a portion of this collection was not fully sequenced by Addgene. If an Addgene verified full plasmid sequence is not available, please contact us prior to placing an order to request the full sequence.
How to cite: TFORF1962 was a gift from Feng Zhang (Addgene plasmid # 142900 ; http://n2t.net/addgene:142900 ; RRID:Addgene_142900)
