>Addgene plasmid #142900 | TFORF1962 | depositor partial sequence | sequence record 280838 | Insert
ACCGCCACCATGGCGGCCAATGTGGGATCGATGTTTCAATATTGGAAGCGCTTTGATTTACAGCAGCTGC
AGGATTTGCGCAAGCAGGTAGCGCCGCTGCTGAAGAGTTTCCAAGGAGAGATTGATGCACTGAGTAAAAG
AAGCAAGGAAGCTGAAGCAGCTTTCTTGAATGTCTACAAAAGATTGATTGACGTCCCAGATCCCGTACCA
GCTTTGGATCTCGGACAGCAACTCCAGCTCAAAGTGCAGCGCCTGCACGATATTGAAACAGAGAACCAGA
AACTTAGGGAAACTCTGGAAGAATACAACAAGGAATTTGCTGAAGTGAAAAATCAAGAGGTTACGATAAA
AGCACTTAAAGAGAAAATCCGAGAATATGAACAGACACTGAAGAACCAAGCCGAAACCATAGCTCTTGAG
AAGGAACAGAAGTTACAGAATGACTTTGCAGAAAAGGAGAGAAAGCTGCAGGAGACACAGATGTCCACCA
CCTCAAAGCTGGAGGAAGCTGAGCATAAGGTTCAGAGCCTACAAACAGCCCTGGAAAAAACTCGAACAGA
ATTATTTGACCTGAAAACCAAATACGATGAAGAAACTACTGCAAAGGCCGACGAGATTGAAATGATCATG
ACGGACCTTGAAAGGGCAAACCAGAGGGCAGAGGTGGCTCAGAGAGAGGCGGAGACCTTAAGGGAACAGC
TCTCATCGGCCAATCACTCCCTCCAGCTGGCCTCACAGATCCAGAAGGCACCAGACGTGGCCATAGAGGT
GCTGACCCGCTCCAGCCTAGAAGTTGAGTTGGCCGCCAAGGAGCGGGAGATCGCACAGCTGGTGGAGGAC
GTGCAGAGACTCCAGGCCAGCCTCACCAAGCTGCGGGAGAATTCGGCCAGCCAGATCTCACAGCTTGAGC
AGCAGCTGAGCGCCAAAAACAGCACACTCAAACAACTGGAAGAAAAACTCAAAGGCCAGGCTGACTATGA
AGAGGTGAAGAAAGAGCTGAACATTCTGAAGTCCATGGAGTTTGCACCGTCCGAGGGCGCTGGGACACAG
GATGCGGCCAAGCCCCTGGAGGTGCTGTTGCTGGAGAAGAACCGCTCGCTGCAGTCCGAGAACGCCGCGC
TGCGCATCTCCAACAGCGACCTGAGCGGACGCTGTGCGGAGCTGCAAGTCCGTATCACTGAGGCTGTGGC
CACAGCCACTGAGCAGAGAGAGCTGATCGCCCGCCTGGAGCAGGACCTGAGCATCATTCAGTCCATCCAG
CGGCCCGATGCCGAGGGTGCCGCTGAGCACCGCCTGGAGAAGATCCCAGAGCCCATCAAAGAGGCCACTG
CCCTATTCTACGGACCTGCAGCACCAGCCAGCGGTGCCCTCCCAGAGGGCCAGGTGGATTCACTGCTTTC
CATCATCTCCAGCCAGAGGGAGCGCTTCCGTGCCCGGAACCAGGAGCTTGAGGCCGAGAACCGCCTGGCC
CAGCACACCCTCCAGGCCCTGCAGAGTGAGCTGGACAGCCTGCGCGCCGACAACATCAAGCTCTTTGAGA
AGATCAAGTTCCTGCAGAGCTACCCTGGCCGGGGCAGCGGCAGTGATGACACGGAGCTGCGGTACTCGTC
CCAGTACGAGGAGCGCCTGGACCCCTTCTCCTCCTTCAGCAAGCGGGAGCGGCAGAGGAAGTACCTGAGC
TTGAGTCCCTGGGACAAGGCCACCCTCAGCATGGGGCGTCTGGTTCTCTCCAACAAGATGGCGCGCACCA
TCGGCTTCTTCTACACACTGTTCCTGCACTGCCTGGTCTTCCTGGTGCTCTACAAGCTGGCATGGAGCGA
GAGCATGGAGAGGGACTGTGCCACCTTCTGCGCCAAGAAGTTCGCTGACCACCTGCACAAGTTCCACGAG
AATGACAACGGGGCTGCGGCTGGTGACTTGTGGCAGTAGTAATGAACTAGTCCGTAACTTGAAAGTATTT
CGATTTCTTGGCTTTATATATCTTGTGGAAAGGACGAAGCACTTGAAACACCGGAGCAGGT
