>Addgene plasmid #142900 | TFORF1962 | depositor partial sequence | sequence record 280839 | Barcode
AGCACTTGAAACACCGGAGCAGGT
